>Addgene plasmid #50641 | pHIS3p:mTurquoise2-Tub1+3'UTR::LEU2 | depositor full sequence | sequence record 75756 | Full Sequence
AACACCCGCTGACGCGCCCTGACGGGCTTGTCTGCTCCCGGCATCCGCTTACAGACAAGCTGTGACCGTC
TCCGGGAGCTGCATGTGTCAGAGGTTTTCACCGTCATCACCGAAACGCGCGAGACGAAAGGGCCTCGTGA
TACGCCTATTTTTATAGGTTAATGTCATGATAATAATGGTTTCTTAGACGTCAGGTGGCACTTTTCGGGG
AAATGTGCGCGGAACCCCTATTTGTTTATTTTTCTAAATACATTCAAATATGTATCCGCTCATGAGACAA
TAACCCTGATAAATGCTTCAATAATATTGAAAAAGGAAGAGTATGAGTATTCAACATTTCCGTGTCGCCC
TTATTCCCTTTTTTGCGGCATTTTGCCTTCCTGTTTTTGCTCACCCAGAAACGCTGGTGAAAGTAAAAGA
TGCTGAAGATCAGTTGGGTGCACGAGTGGGTTACATCGAACTGGATCTCAACAGCGGTAAGATCCTTGAG
AGTTTTCGCCCCGAAGAACGTTTTCCAATGATGAGCACTTTTAAAGTTCTGCTATGTGGCGCGGTATTAT
CCCGTATTGACGCCGGGCAAGAGCAACTCGGTCGCCGCATACACTATTCTCAGAATGACTTGGTTGAGTA
CTCACCAGTCACAGAAAAGCATCTTACGGATGGCATGACAGTAAGAGAATTATGCAGTGCTGCCATAACC
ATGAGTGATAACACTGCGGCCAACTTACTTCTGACAACGATCGGAGGACCGAAGGAGCTAACCGCTTTTT
TGCACAACATGGGGGATCATGTAACTCGCCTTGATCGTTGGGAACCGGAGCTGAATGAAGCCATACCAAA
CGACGAGCGTGACACCACGATGCCTGTAGCAATGGCAACAACGTTGCGCAAACTATTAACTGGCGAACTA
CTTACTCTAGCTTCCCGGCAACAATTAATAGACTGGATGGAGGCGGATAAAGTTGCAGGACCACTTCTGC
GCTCGGCCCTTCCGGCTGGCTGGTTTATTGCTGATAAATCTGGAGCCGGTGAGCGTGGGTCTCGCGGTAT
CATTGCAGCACTGGGGCCAGATGGTAAGCCCTCCCGTATCGTAGTTATCTACACGACGGGGAGTCAGGCA
ACTATGGATGAACGAAATAGACAGATCGCTGAGATAGGTGCCTCACTGATTAAGCATTGGTAACTGTCAG
ACCAAGTTTACTCATATATACTTTAGATTGATTTAAAACTTCATTTTTAATTTAAAAGGATCTAGGTGAA
GATCCTTTTTGATAATCTCATGACCAAAATCCCTTAACGTGAGTTTTCGTTCCACTGAGCGTCAGACCCC
GTAGAAAAGATCAAAGGATCTTCTTGAGATCCTTTTTTTCTGCGCGTAATCTGCTGCTTGCAAACAAAAA
AACCACCGCTACCAGCGGTGGTTTGTTTGCCGGATCAAGAGCTACCAACTCTTTTTCCGAAGGTAACTGG
CTTCAGCAGAGCGCAGATACCAAATACTGTCCTTCTAGTGTAGCCGTAGTTAGGCCACCACTTCAAGAAC
TCTGTAGCACCGCCTACATACCTCGCTCTGCTAATCCTGTTACCAGTGGCTGCTGCCAGTGGCGATAAGT
CGTGTCTTACCGGGTTGGACTCAAGACGATAGTTACCGGATAAGGCGCAGCGGTCGGGCTGAACGGGGGG
TTCGTGCACACAGCCCAGCTTGGAGCGAACGACCTACACCGAACTGAGATACCTACAGCGTGAGCATTGA
GAAAGCGCCACGCTTCCCGAAGGGAGAAAGGCGGACAGGTATCCGGTAAGCGGCAGGGTCGGAACAGGAG
AGCGCACGAGGGAGCTTCCAGGGGGAAACGCCTGGTATCTTTATAGTCCTGTCGGGTTTCGCCACCTCTG
ACTTGAGCGTCGATTTTTGTGATGCTCGTCAGGGGGGCGGAGCCTATGGAAAAACGCCAGCAACGCGGCC
TTTTTACGGTTCCTGGCCTTTTGCTGGCCTTTTGCTCACATGTTCTTTCCTGCGTTATCCCCTGATTCTG
TGGATAACCGTATTACCGCCTTTGAGTGAGCTGATACCGCTCGCCGCAGCCGAACGACCGAGCGCAGCGA
GTCAGTGAGCGAGGAAGCGGAAGAGCGCCCAATACGCAAACCGCCTCTCCCCGCGCGTTGGCCGATTCAT
TAATGCAGGTTAACCTGGCTTATCGAAATTAATACGACTCACTATAGGGAGACCGGCAGATCCGCGGCCG
CATAGGCCACTAGTTAACTATGCGGCATCAGAGCAGATTGTACTGAGAGTGCACCATATCGACTACGTCG
TTAAGGCCGTTTCTGACAGAGTAAAATTCTTGAGGGAACTTTCACCATTATGGGAAATGGTTCAAGAAGG
TATTGACTTAAACTCCATCAAATGGTCAGGTCATTGAGTGTTTTTTATTTGTTGTATTTTTTTTTTTTTA
GAGAAAATCCTCCAATATATAAATTAGGAATCATAGTTTCATGATTTTCTGTTACACCTAACTTTTTGTG
TGGTGCCCTCCTCCTTGTCAATATTAATGTTAAAGTGCAATTCTTTTTCCTTATCACGTTGAGCCATTAG
TATCAATTTGCTTACCTGTATTCCTTTACATCCTCCTTTTTCTCCTTCTTGATAAATGTATGTAGATTGC
GTATATAGTTTCGTCTACCCTATGAACATATTCCATTTTGTAATTTCGTGTCGTTTCTATTATGAATTTC
ATTTATAAAGTTTATGTACAAATATCATAAAAAAAGAGAATCTTTTTAAGCAAGGATTTTCTTAACTTCT
TCGGCGACAGCATCACCGACTTCGGTGGTACTGTTGGAACCACCTAAATCACCAGTTCTGATACCTGCAT
CCAAAACCTTTTTAACTGCATCTTCAATGGCCTTACCTTCTTCAGGCAAGTTCAATGACAATTTCAACAT
CATTGCAGCAGACAAGATAGTGGCGATAGGGTTGACCTTATTCTTTGGCAAATCTGGAGCAGAACCGTGG
CATGGTTCGTACAAACCAAATGCGGTGTTCTTGTCTGGCAAAGAGGCCAAGGACGCAGATGGCAACAAAC
CCAAGGAACCTGGGATAACGGAGGCTTCATCGGAGATGATATCACCAAACATGTTGCTGGTGATTATAAT
ACCATTTAGGTGGGTTGGGTTCTTAACTAGGATCATGGCGGCAGAATCAATCAATTGATGTTGAACCTTC
AATGTAGGGAATTCGTTCTTGATGGTTTCCTCCACAGTTTTTCTCCATAATCTTGAAGAGGCCAAAACAT
TAGCTTTATCCAAGGACCAAATAGGCAATGGTGGCTCATGTTGTAGGGCCATGAAAGCGGCCATTCTTGT
GATTCTTTGCACTTCTGGAACGGTGTATTGTTCACTATCCCAAGCGACACCATCACCATCGTCTTCCTTT
CTCTTACCAAAGTAAATACCTCCCACTAATTCTCTGACAACAACGAAGTCAGTACCTTTAGCAAATTGTG
GCTTGATTGGAGATAAGTCTAAAAGAGAGTCGGATGCAAAGTTACATGGTCTTAAGTTGGCGTACAATTG
AAGTTCTTTACGGATTTTTAGTAAACCTTGTTCAGGTCTAACACTACCGGTACCCCATTTAGGACCACCC
ACAGCACCTAACAAAACGGCATCAGCCTTCTTGGAGGCTTCCAGCGCCTCATCTGGAAGTGGGACACCTG
TAGCATCGATAGCAGCACCACCAATTAAATGATTTTCGAAATCGAACTTGACATTGGAACGAACATCAGA
AATAGCTTTAAGAACCTTAATGGCTTCGGCTGTGATTTCTTGACCAACGTGGTCACCTGGCAAAACGACG
ATCTTCTTAGGGGCAGACATTAGAATGGTATATCCTTGAAATATATATATATATATTGCTGAAATGTAAA
AGGTAAGAAAAGTTAGAAAGTAAGACGATTGCTAACCACCTATTGGAAAAAACAATAGGTCCTTAAATAA
TATTGTCAACTTCAAGTATTGTGATGCAAGCATTTAGTCATGAACGCTTCTCTATTCTATATGAAAAGCC
GGTTCCGGCGCTCTCACCTTTCCTTTTTCTCCCAATTTTTCAGTTGAAAAAGGTATATGCGTCAGGCGAC
CTCTGAAATTAACAAAAAATTTCCAGTCATCGAATTTGATTCTGTGCGATAGCGCCCCTGTGTGTTCTCG
TTATGTTGAGGAAAAAAATAATGGTTGCTAAGAGATTCGAACTCTTGCATCTTACGATACCTGAGTATTC
CCACAGTTAACTGCGGTCAAGATATTTCTTGAATCAGGCGCCTTAGACCGCTCGGCCAAACAACCAATTA
CTTGTTGAGAAATAGAGTATAATTATCCTATAAATATAACGTTTTTGAACACACATGAACAAGGAAGTAC
AGGACAATTGATTTTGAAGAGAATGTGGATTTTGATGTAATTGTTGGGATTCCATTTTTAATAAGGCAAT
AATATTAGGTATGTGGATATACTAGAAGTTCTCCTCGAGGGTCGATATGCGGTGTGAAATACCGCACAGA
TGCGTAAGGAGAAAATACCGCATCAGGGGCGCGCCTTAATTAACCACTAAAGGGAACAAAAGCTGGTACC
CTATTACTCTTGGCCTCCTCTAGTACACTCTATATTTTTTTATGCCTCGGTAATGATTTTCATTTTTTTT
TTCCACCTAGCGGATGACTCTTTTTTTTTCTTAGCGATTGGCATTATCACATAATGAATTATACATTATA
TAAAGTAATGTGATTTCTTCGAAGAATATACTAAAAAATGAGCAGGCAAGATAAACGAAGGCAAAGCATG
GTGAGCAAGGGCGAGGAGCTGTTCACCGGGGTGGTGCCCATCCTGGTCGAGCTGGACGGCGACGTAAACG
GCCACAAGTTCAGCGTGTCCGGCGAGGGCGAGGGCGATGCCACCTACGGCAAGCTGACCCTGAAGTTCAT
CTGCACCACCGGCAAGCTGCCCGTGCCCTGGCCCACCCTCGTGACCACCCTGTCCTGGGGCGTGCAGTGC
TTCGCCCGCTACCCCGACCACATGAAGCAGCACGACTTCTTCAAGTCCGCCATGCCCGAAGGCTACGTCC
AGGAGCGCACCATCTTCTTCAAGGACGACGGCAACTACAAGACCCGCGCCGAGGTGAAGTTCGAGGGCGA
CACCCTGGTGAACCGCATCGAGCTGAAGGGCATCGACTTCAAGGAGGACGGCAACATCCTGGGGCACAAG
CTGGAGTACAACTACTTTAGCGACAACGTCTATATCACCGCCGACAAGCAGAAGAACGGCATCAAGGCCA
ACTTCAAGATCCGCCACAACATCGAGGACGGCGGCGTGCAGCTCGCCGACCACTACCAGCAGAACACCCC
CATCGGCGACGGCCCCGTGCTGCTGCCCGACAACCACTACCTGAGCACCCAGTCCAAGCTGAGCAAAGAC
CCCAACGAGAAGCGCGATCACATGGTCCTGCTGGAGTTCGTGACCGCCGCCGGGATCACTCTCGGCATGG
ACGAGCTGTACAAGGGATCCATGAGAGAAGTTATTAGTATTAATGGTATGTTCGATTTGCCCGTCCAGGC
TAGATCTTTTTTTTGTTAGTTCATTTTGGCGTTTCATCTTTCATTACTAACTTCAACGCAAAATTTTTTT
TTTTTTGATTTCTCTTTACAGTCGGTCAAGCTGGTTGTCAGATTGGTAATGCCTGTTGGGAATTATATTC
CCTTGAGCACGGTATTAAGCCGGATGGACATCTAGAAGATGGCCTTTCAAAGCCGAAGGGAGGAGAAGAG
GGTTTCTCCACGTTTTTCCATGAAACCGGCTACGGTAAGTTCGTTCCAAGGGCTATTTACGTGGATTTAG
AGCCCAACGTTATTGACGAAGTCCGTAACGGTCCTTACAAGGACTTGTTCCATCCAGAACAGTTGATCAG
TGGTAAGGAGGACGCGGCTAATAATTATGCAAGAGGCCATTACACCGTTGGTAGAGAAATTTTGGGCGAT
GTTCTGGATAGGATTAGAAAACTGGCAGACCAATGTGATGGGTTACAAGGGTTCTTGTTTACCCATTCTC
TTGGTGGTGGTACTGGTTCCGGTCTAGGGTCCTTACTGTTGGAAGAACTATCCGCTGAATACGGTAAGAA
ATCCAAGCTGGAATTTGCCGTATACCCTGCTCCACAAGTGTCTACTTCTGTGGTTGAGCCTTACAACACA
GTTTTAACTACACATACTACATTGGAACATGCAGATTGTACTTTCATGGTCGATAATGAGGCTATTTACG
ACATGTGCAAAAGAAACTTGGATATCCCAAGACCAAGCTTTGCAAACTTAAACAACCTAATTGCTCAAGT
GGTATCATCTGTTACAGCATCATTGAGATTCGACGGTTCATTAAATGTAGATTTGAACGAATTTCAAACC
AATTTGGTTCCATATCCAAGAATTCATTTCCCCTTAGTTTCATATTCTCCAGTCTTATCCAAATCAAAGG
CATTCCATGAGTCCAACTCTGTGTCAGAAATTACAAACGCTTGTTTTGAACCTGGTAACCAGATGGTCAA
GTGTGATCCAAGAGATGGTAAATACATGGCTACTTGTCTGTTATACAGGGGTGATGTGGTAACAAGAGAT
GTTCAAAGAGCTGTCGAGCAGGTGAAAAACAAGAAGACCGTCCAATTGGTTGATTGGTGTCCAACTGGTT
TCAAGATCGGTATTTGCTACGAACCTCCAACTGCCACACCAAACTCACAATTGGCCACTGTGGATAGGGC
CGTCTGTATGTTGTCAAATACCACATCCATTGCTGAGGCTTGGAAGAGAATCGATAGAAAATTCGATTTA
ATGTATGCCAAACGTGCTTTCGTCCACTGGTATGTCGGTGAAGGTATGGAAGAAGGTGAATTCACCGAAG
CTAGAGAAGATTTGGCTGCTTTAGAAAGAGATTACATCGAAGTGGGTGCCGACTCATACGCTGAGGAAGA
GGAATTTTAAGGTTCACTCTCGCCCCCAACCTCCTTATCCTTTCTATATTTCAAGTATATTGTAAAAAAA
AAAATTCCCCCTACTGTTATATCTCTTTGGTGATATCTTATCTATAATCTACTTATTATATTTCTCTAAT
ATCTATGTACAAAAAATAAAAAAAAAAACCATTCTCCTTCTCTAACCTGCATTTGATGAAAGCTTAGTAA
GTCTCATCGTAGTTGATGGGCCAAAGACATTTGTACTTGTTTCATCAGATTCTTACATCACCCATTTCCA
TGATTATTTCACGGATTTCATTAGTAATTGCATTTTTGTATCCCTAGTTCCTTTTCTCCCGCCTTGCCGT
CGAATTGAAAAAAAAAATGGAAATGAGGACATCTTCCATTGATATCCAGGACAAAGCAAGAGTAGAAGTA
ACTATTAGCAAGGAGAATTCCAAAAATAGTGAACTTCAAGGTAAGCAGATCTATAGTTTCAATATCTGAT
TTTCTGCTTTTCAAAACTTAAAATTCATTAGAAGGTAAAACAAGAACCCGTAAAATTAAAGTTACCGATA
TTATCAGGTTTTTCACCCCATGTCTACTATCCCATTTAGAAAGAACTATGTGTTCAAAAACTGGGCCGGT
CGACCTGCAGCGTACGAAGCTTCAGCTGGCGGCCGCGTTCTATAGTGTCACCTAAATCGTATGTGTATGA
TACATAAGGTTATGTATTAATTGTAGCCGCGTTCTAACGACAATATGTCCATATGGTGCACTCTCAGTAC
AATCTGCTCTGATGCCGCATAGTTAAGCCAGCCCCGACACCCGCC
Features (pLannotate 1.2.2; 18 found; start..end, strand, type, name):
     88..123     -  CDS            rop (fragment): Rop protein, which maintains plasmids at low copy number; rop
    218..322     +  promoter       AmpR promoter: bla
    323..1183    +  CDS            AmpR: β-lactamase; bla; confers resistance to ampicillin, carbenicillin, and related antibiotics
   1354..1942    +  rep_origin     ori: high-copy-number ColE1/pMB1/pBR322/pUC origin of replication
   2125..2178    +  CDS            lacI (fragment): lac repressor; lacI; The lac repressor binds to the lac operator to inhibit transcription in E. coli. This inhibition can be relieved by adding lactose or isopropyl-β-D-thiogalactopyranoside (IPTG).
   2200..2218    +  promoter       T7 promoter: promoter for bacteriophage T7 RNA polymerase
   2254..2299    +  misc_feature   bom (fragment): basis of mobility region from pBR322
   2298..2414    +  CDS            NFS1 (fragment): NFS1_YEAST - Also known as SPL1 From Saccharomyces cerevisiae (strain ATCC 204508 / S288c) (Baker's yeast).
   2779..3870    -  CDS            LEU2: LEU3_YEAST - Experimental evidence at protein level: Swiss-Prot protein existence level 1. Catalyzes the oxidation of 3-carboxy-2-hydroxy-4- methylpentanoate (3-isopropylmalate) to 3-carboxy-4-methyl-2- oxopentanoate. The product decarboxylates to 4-methyl-2 oxopentanoate. From Saccharomyces cerevisiae (strain ATCC 204508 / S288c) (Baker's yeast).
   3871..4278    -  promoter       LEU2 promoter: S. cerevisiae LEU2
   4418..4495    -  CDS            YO192_YEAST (fragment): Experimental evidence at protein level: Swiss-Prot protein existence level 1. From Saccharomyces cerevisiae (strain ATCC 204508 / S288c) (Baker's yeast).
   4525..4577    +  misc_feature   bom (fragment): basis of mobility region from pBR322
   4640..4826    +  promoter       HIS3 promoter: S. cerevisiae HIS3
   4828..5544    +  CDS            mTurquoise2: mTurquoise2 is a basic (constitutively fluorescent) cyan fluorescent protein published in 2012, derived from Aequorea victoria. It is reported to be a rapidly-maturing monomer with very low acid sensitivity.
   5691..7007    +  CDS            TUB1: TBA1_YEAST - Experimental evidence at protein level: Swiss-Prot protein existence level 1. Tubulin is the major constituent of microtubules. It binds two moles of GTP, one at an exchangeable site on the beta chain and one at a non-exchangeable site on the alpha chain. From Saccharomyces cerevisiae (strain ATCC 204508 / S288c) (Baker's yeast).
   7580..7645    +  CDS            ALO1 (fragment): ALO_YEAST - Experimental evidence at protein level: Swiss-Prot protein existence level 1. Can oxidize L-gulono-1,4-lactone as well as D-arabinono-1,4- lactone and L-galactono-1,4-lactone. From Saccharomyces cerevisiae (strain ATCC 204508 / S288c) (Baker's yeast).
   7669..7687    -  promoter       SP6 promoter: promoter for bacteriophage SP6 RNA polymerase
   7750..7801    -  misc_feature   bom (fragment): basis of mobility region from pBR322
