[The description below was written by a language model from this plasmid's Addgene catalogue record and pLannotate feature annotations shown in this document.]
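Description:
pHIS3p:mTurquoise2-Tub1+3'UTR::LEU2 is a yeast expression plasmid built on the pFA6a backbone for fluorescently labelling microtubules in Saccharomyces cerevisiae. In E. coli it is maintained as a high-copy plasmid through a ColE1/pUC-type origin and selected with ampicillin via the bla (AmpR) gene and its promoter. The feature table shows no yeast replication origin or centromere (no 2μ or CEN/ARS element), so the plasmid appears designed to be kept in yeast by chromosomal integration rather than as an episome. However, the record does not state the integration site or how the plasmid is targeted there. Selection in yeast relies on the LEU2 auxotrophic marker, carried with its own promoter and oriented opposite to the reporter cassette.

The payload is a fusion of the cyan fluorescent protein mTurquoise2 to the N-terminus of Tub1, the budding yeast α-tubulin, expressed from the S. cerevisiae HIS3 promoter. In the annotation, the mTurquoise2 coding sequence sits directly downstream of the promoter. It is followed, after a short unannotated interval, by the TUB1 coding region and then several hundred bases of downstream sequence. This downstream stretch matches the native TUB1 3'UTR named in the plasmid title, and it ends in a small fragment of the ALO1 gene. Other short fragments of yeast genes (NFS1 and YO192) around LEU2 most likely represent genomic sequence carried along with the marker. The rop, lacI and bom fragment hits look like backbone remnants or annotation artefacts. T7 and SP6 promoters flank the yeast cassettes and serve as sequencing primer sites. The tagged tubulin incorporates into microtubules, allowing live-cell imaging of the spindle and cytoplasmic microtubules in the cyan channel.
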