Addgene plasmid #50641: pHIS3p:mTurquoise2-Tub1+3'UTR::LEU2
Depositing lab: Wei-Lih Lee. Depositing organization: University of Massachusetts, Amherst. Publication: Improved Plasmids for Fluorescent Protein Tagging of Microtubules in Saccharomyces cerevisiae. Markus SM, Omer S, Baranowski K, Lee WL. Traffic. 2015 Jul;16(7):773-86. doi: 10.1111/tra.12276. Epub 2015 Apr 28. PubMed 25711127.
Backbone
  Vector backbone: pFA6a
  Vector type: Yeast Expression
  Selectable markers: LEU2
Growth in bacteria
  Bacterial resistance: Ampicillin, 100 μg/mL
  Growth temperature: 37°C
  Growth strain: DH5alpha
  Copy number: High Copy
Gene/Insert
  Gene/Insert name: mTurquoise2-Tub1 (alt name: mTurquoise2-a-tubulin)
  Species: S. cerevisiae (budding yeast)
  Insert size (bp): 2183
  Promoter: HIS3p
  Tag / fusion protein: mTurquoise2 (N terminal on insert)
  Cloning method: Restriction Enzyme; 5′ cloning site XhoI (destroyed during cloning); 3′ cloning site SalI (not destroyed)
  Sequencing primers: 5′ T7; 3′ SP6
Terms and licenses: Academic/Nonprofit Terms; Industry Terms: Not Available to Industry
How to cite: pHIS3p:mTurquoise2-Tub1+3'UTR::LEU2 was a gift from Wei-Lih Lee (Addgene plasmid # 50641 ; http://n2t.net/addgene:50641 ; RRID:Addgene_50641)
