>Addgene plasmid #50641 | pHIS3p:mTurquoise2-Tub1+3'UTR::LEU2 | addgene partial sequence | sequence record 76866 | T7 5'-TAATACGACTCACTATAGGG-3'
AACTATGCGGCATCAGAGCAGATTGTACTGAGAGTGCACCATATCGACTACGTCGTTAAGGCCGTTTCTG
ACAGAGTAAAATTCTTGAGGGAACTTTCACCATTATGGGAAATGGTTCAAGAAGGTATTGACTTAAACTC
CATCAAATGGTCAGGTCATTGAGTGTTTTTTATTTGTTGTATTTTTTTTTTTTTAGAGAAAATCCTCCAA
TATATAAATTAGGAATCATAGTTTCATGATTTTCTGTTACACCTAACTTTTTGTGTGGTGCCCTCCTCCT
TGTCAATATTAATGTTAAAGTGCAATTCTTTTTCCTTATCACGTTGAGCCATTAGTATCAATTTGCTTAC
CTGTATTCCTTTACATCCTCCTTTTTCTCCTTCTTGATAAATGTATGTAGATTGCGTATATAGTTTCGTC
TACCCTATGAACATATTCCATTTTGTAATTTCGTGTCGTTTCTATTATGAATTTCATTTATAAAGTTTAT
GTACAAATATCATAAAAAAAGAGAATCTTTTTAAGCAAGGATTTTCTTAACTTCTTCGGCGACAGCATCA
CCGACTTCGGTGGTACTGTTGGAACCACCTAAATCACCAGTTCTGATACCTGCATCCAAAACCTTTTTAA
CTGCATCTTCAATGGCCTTACCTTCTTCAGGCAAGTTCAATGACAATTTCAACATCATTGCAGCAGACAA
GATAGTGGCGATAGGGTTGACCTTATTCTTTGGCAAATCTGGAGCAGAACCGTGGCATGGTTCGTACAAA
CCAAATGCGGTGTTCTTGTCTGGCAAAGAGGCCAAGGACGCAGATGGCAACAAACCCAAGGAACCTGGGA
TAACGGAGGCTTCATCGGAGATGATATCACCAAACATGTTGCTGGTGATTATAATACCATTTAGGTGGGT
TGGGTTC
