>Addgene plasmid #50641 | pHIS3p:mTurquoise2-Tub1+3'UTR::LEU2 | addgene partial sequence | sequence record 76867 | yTUB1-R 5'-TTGCGTTGAAGTTAGTAATGAAAGA-3'
ATACTAATAACTTCTCTCATGGATCCCTTGTACAGCTCGTCCATGCCGAGAGTGATCCCGGCGGCGGTCA
CGAACTCCAGCAGGACCATGTGATCGCGCTTCTCGTTGGGGTCTTTGCTCAGCTTGGACTGGGTGCTCAG
GTAGTGGTTGTCGGGCAGCAGCACGGGGCCGTCGCCGATGGGGGTGTTCTGCTGGTAGTGGTCGGCGAGC
TGCACGCCGCCGTCCTCGATGTTGTGGCGGATCTTGAAGTTGGCCTTGATGCCGTTCTTCTGCTTGTCGG
CGGTGATATAGACGTTGTCGCTAAAGTAGTTGTACTCCAGCTTGTGCCCCAGGATGTTGCCGTCCTCCTT
GAAGTCGATGCCCTTCAGCTCGATGCGGTTCACCAGGGTGTCGCCCTCGAACTTCACCTCGGCGCGGGTC
TTGTAGTTGCCGTCGTCCTTGAAGAAGATGGTGCGCTCCTGGACGTAGCCTTCGGGCATGGCGGACTTGA
AGAAGTCGTGCTGCTTCATGTGGTCGGGGTAGCGGGCGAAGCACTGCACGCCCCAGGACAGGGTGGTCAC
GAGGGTGGGCCAGGGCACGGGCAGCTTGCCGGTGGTGCAGATGAACTTCAGGGTCAGCTTGCCGTAGGTG
GCATCGCCCTCGCCCTCGCCGGACACGCTGAACTTGTGGCCGTTTACGTCGCCGTCCAGCTCGACCAGGA
TGGGCACCACCCCGGTGAACAGCTCCTCGCCCTTGCTCACCATGCTTTGCCTTCGTTTATCTTGCCTGCT
CATTTTTTAGTATATTCTTCGAAGAAATCACATTACTTTATATAATGTATAATTCATTATGTGATAATGC
CAATCGCTAAGAAAAAAAAAGAGTCATCC
