>Addgene plasmid #50641 | pHIS3p:mTurquoise2-Tub1+3'UTR::LEU2 | addgene partial sequence | sequence record 78116 | Sp6
ACGCTGCAGGTCGACCGGCCCAGTTTTTGAACACATAGTTCTTTCTAAATGGGATAGTAGACATGGGGTG
AAAAACCTGATAATATCGGTAACTTTAATTTTACGGGTTCTTGTTTTACCTTCTAATGAATTTTAAGTTT
TGAAAAGCAGAAAATCAGATATTGAAACTATAGATCTGCTTACCTTGAAGTTCACTATTTTTGGAATTCT
CCTTGCTAATAGTTACTTCTACTCTTGCTTTGTCCTGGATATCAATGGAAGATGTCCTCATTTCCATTTT
TTTTTTCAATTCGACGGCAAGGCGGGAGAAAAGGAACTAGGGATACAAAAATGCAATTACTAATGAAATC
CGTGAAATAATCATGGAAATGGGTGATGTAAGAATCTGATGAAACAAGTACAAATGTCTTTGGCCCATCA
ACTACGATGAGACTTACTAAGCTTTCATCAAATGCAGGTTAGAGAAGGAGAATGGTTTTTTTTTTTATTT
TTTGTACATAGATATTAGAGAAATATAATAAGTAGATTATAGATAAGATATCACCAAAGAGATATAACAG
TAGGGGGAATTTTTTTTTTTACAATATACTTGAAATATAGAAAGGATAAGGAGGTTGGGGGCGAGAGTGA
ACCTTAAAATTCCTCTTCCTCAGCGTATGAGTCGGCACCCACTTCGATGTAATCTCTTTCTAAAGCAGCC
AAATCTTCTCTAGCTTCGGTGAATTCACCTTCTTCCATACCTTCACCGACATACCAGTGGACGAAAGCAC
GTTTGGCATACATTAAATCGAATTTTCTATCGATTCTCTTCCAAGCCTCAGCAATGGATGTGGTATTTGA
CAACATACAGACGGCCCTATCCACAGTG
